>Addgene plasmid #24700 | pRB7-6 | addgene partial sequence | sequence record 31173 | 24700 with T7
GTCGACGGTATCGATTAAAAATCCCAATTATATTTGGTCTAATTTAGTTTGGTATTGAGTAAAACAAATT
CGAACCAAACCAAAATATAAATATATAGTTTTTATATATATGCCTTTAAGACTTTTTATAGAATTTTCTT
TAAAAAATATCTAGAAATATTTGCGACTCTTCTGGCATGTAATATTTCGTTAAATATGAAGTGCTCCATT
TTTATTAACTTTAAATAATTGGTTGTACGATCACTTTCTTATCAAGTGTTACTAAAATGCGTCAATCTCT
TTGTTCTTCCATATTCATATGTCAAAATCTATCAAAATTCTTATATATCTTTTTCGAATTTGAAGTGAAA
TTTCGATAATTTAAAATTAAATAGAACATATCATTATTTAGGTATCATATTGATTTTTATACTTAATTAC
TAAATTTGGTTAACTTTGAAAGTGTACATCAACGAAAAATTAGTCAAACGACTAAAATAAATAAATATCA
TGTGTTATTAAGAAAATTCTCCTATAAGAATATTTTAATAGATCATATGTTTGTAAAAAAAATTAATTTT
TACTAACACATATATTTACTTATCAAAAATTTGACAAAGTAAGATTAAAATAATATTCATCTAACAAAAA
AAAAACCAGAAAATGCTGAAAACCCGGCAAAACCGAACCAATCCAAACCGATATAGTTGGTTTGGTTTGA
TTTTGATATAAACCGAACCAACTCGGTCCATTTGCACCCCTAATCATAATAGCTTTAATATTTCAAGA
