[The description below was written by a language model from this plasmid's Addgene catalogue record.]
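Description:
pRB7-6 is an E. coli phagemid built on the Bluescript II KS+ backbone (about 2.96 kb without insert). It carries a roughly 1.17 kb genomic fragment from Nicotiana tabacum, the Rb7 matrix attachment region (MAR), also called a scaffold attachment region (SAR). The plasmid is maintained at high copy number in standard cloning strains and is selected with ampicillin. No feature table accompanies the record. Bluescript II phagemids generally provide a ColE1-type plasmid origin, an f1 origin for single-stranded DNA rescue, and a polylinker flanked by T7 and T3 promoter/primer sites. This fits with T7 and T3 being listed as the sequencing primers for the insert.

The fragment was inserted by restriction cloning into the polylinker. The junction sites (a ClaI/ScaI fusion on one side and a SmaI/ClaI fusion on the other) are noted as destroyed. The remaining polylinker sites on each side stay in place, so the MAR can likely be excised as a cassette. The insert is a non-coding chromatin element, so the record lists no plant promoter, reporter, tag or plant selectable marker, and the plasmid is not an expression or transformation vector in itself. It serves as a source clone for the Rb7 MAR. The associated work examined this strong tobacco attachment region for its effect on high-level transgene expression in plant cells. A typical use is therefore to subclone the element so that it flanks a transgene cassette in a plant transformation construct, with the aim of raising expression.
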