Addgene plasmid #24700: pRB7-6
Depositing lab: George Allen. Depositing organization: North Carolina State University. Publication: High-level transgene expression in plant cells: effects of a strong scaffold attachment region from tobacco. Allen GC, Hall G, Michalowski S, Newman W, Spiker S, Weissinger AK, Thompson WF. Plant Cell. 1996 May . 8(5):899-913. 10.2307/3870291 PubMed 8672887.
Backbone
  Vector backbone: pKS II (Bluescript II KS+)
  Backbone manufacturer: Stratagene
  Backbone size w/o insert (bp): 2961
  Vector type: E. coli phagemid
Growth in bacteria
  Bacterial resistance: Ampicillin, 100 μg/mL
  Growth temperature: 37°C
  Growth strain: DH5alpha
  Growth instructions: DH 5 alpha overnight 37C, 225 rpm
  Copy number: High Copy
Gene/Insert
  Gene/Insert name: Tobacco Rb7 MAR (SAR) (alt names: RB7-6 Sc/Cl; pRB7-6; NC7-6)
  Species: Nicotiana tabacum
  Insert size (bp): 1168
  GenBank ID: U67919
  Cloning method: Restriction Enzyme; 5′ cloning site KpnI, ApaI, XhoI, SalI (HincII), AccI, ClaI/Sca (destroyed during cloning); 3′ cloning site SmaI/Cla, BamHI, SpeI, XbaI, NotI (EagI), SacII, BstXI, SacI (destroyed during cloning)
  Sequencing primers: 5′ T7; 3′ T3
Terms and licenses: Academic/Nonprofit Terms; Industry Terms: Not Available to Industry
Depositor comments: pRB7-6 contains the tobacco Rb7 Matrix Attachment Region (MAR).
How to cite: pRB7-6 was a gift from George Allen (Addgene plasmid # 24700 ; http://n2t.net/addgene:24700 ; RRID:Addgene_24700)
